>Addgene plasmid #164628 | GFP-STAM1 | addgene full sequence | sequence record 324224 | Addgene NGS Result
GACGGATCGGGAGATCTCCCGATCCCCTATGGTGCACTCTCAGTACAATCTGCTCTGATGCCGCATAGTT
AAGCCAGTATCTGCTCCCTGCTTGTGTGTTGGAGGTCGCTGAGTAGTGCGCGAGCAAAATTTAAGCTACA
ACAAGGCAAGGCTTGACCGACAATTGCATGAAGAATCTGCTTAGGGTTAGGCGTTTTGCGCTGCTTCGCG
ATGTACGGGCCAGATATACGCGTTGACATTGATTATTGACTAGTTATTAATAGTAATCAATTACGGGGTC
ATTAGTTCATAGCCCATATATGGAGTTCCGCGTTACATAACTTACGGTAAATGGCCCGCCTGGCTGACCG
CCCAACGACCCCCGCCCATTGACGTCAATAATGACGTATGTTCCCATAGTAACGCCAATAGGGACTTTCC
ATTGACGTCAATGGGTGGAGTATTTACGGTAAACTGCCCACTTGGCAGTACATCAAGTGTATCATATGCC
AAGTACGCCCCCTATTGACGTCAATGACGGTAAATGGCCCGCCTGGCATTATGCCCAGTACATGACCTTA
TGGGACTTTCCTACTTGGCAGTACATCTACGTATTAGTCATCGCTATTACCATGGTGATGCGGTTTTGGC
AGTACATCAATGGGCGTGGATAGCGGTTTGACTCACGGGGATTTCCAAGTCTCCACCCCATTGACGTCAA
TGGGAGTTTGTTTTGGCACCAAAATCAACGGGACTTTCCAAAATGTCGTAACAACTCCGCCCCATTGACG
CAAATGGGCGGTAGGCGTGTACGGTGGGAGGTCTATATAAGCAGAGCTCTCTGGCTAACTAGAGAACCCA
CTGCTTACTGGCTTATCGAAATTAATACGACTCACTATAGGGAGACCCAAGCTGGCTAGACACCATGGCC
AGCAAAGGAGAAGAACTTTTCACTGGAGTTGTCCCAATTCTTGTTGAATTAGATGGTGATGTTAATGGGC
ACAAATTTTCTGTCAGTGGAGAGGGTGAAGGTGATGCTACATACGGAAAGCTTACCCTTAAATTTATTTG
CACTACTGGAAAACTACCTGTTCCATGGCCAACACTTGTCACTACTTTCTCTTATGGTGTTCAATGCTTT
TCCCGTTATCCGGATCATATGAAACGGCATGACTTTTTCAAGAGTGCCATGCCCGAAGGTTATGTACAGG
AACGCACTATATCTTTCAAAGATGACGGGAACTACAAGACGCGTGCTGAAGTCAAGTTTGAAGGTGATAC
CCTTGTTAATCGTATCGAGTTAAAAGGTATTGATTTTAAAGAAGATGGAAACATTCTCGGACACAAACTC
GAGTACAACTATAACTCACACAATGTATACATCACGGCAGACAAACAAAAGAATGGAATCAAAGCTAACT
TCAAAATTCGCCACAACATTGAAGATGGATCCGTTCAACTAGCAGACCATTATCAACAAAATACTCCAAT
TGGCGATGGCCCTGTCCTTTTACCAGACAACCATTACCTGTCGACACAATCTGCCCTTTCGAAAGATCCC
AACGAAAAGCGTGACCACATGGTCCTTCTTGAGTTTGTAACTGCTGCTGGGATTACACATGGCATGGATG
AGCTCTACAAAAGCGGTTCCGGACCGGATCAAACAAGTTTGTACAAAAAAGCAGGCTCCGAATTCGCCCT
TCCTCTT
[420 nt withheld, positions 1688-2107]
GCTATTGGCTCTCAGGCTGCAGAACAAGCAAAAGCAAGCCCAGCTCTTGTAGCCAAGGATCCTGGTACTG
TGGCTAACAAAAAAGAAGAAGAAGATTTAGCAAAAGCCATTGAGTTGTCTCTCAAGGAACAAAGGCAGCA
GTCAACCACCCTTTCCACTTTGTATCCAAGCACATCCAGTCTCTTAACTAACCACCAACATGAAGGCCGA
AAAGTTCGTGCTATATATGACTTTGAAGCTGCTGAAGACAATGAACTTACTTTTAAAGCTGGAGAAATTA
TTACAGTTCTTGATGACAGTGATCCTAACTGGTGGAAAGGTGAAACCCATCAAGGCATAGGGTTATTTCC
TTCTAATTTTGTGACTGCATATCTCACTGCTGAACCAGAAATGATTAAAACAGAGAAGAAGACGGTACAA
TTTAGTGATGATGTTCAGGTAGAGACAATAGAACCAGAGCCGGAACCAGCCTTTATTGATGAAGATAAAA
TGGACCAGTTGCTACAGATGCTGCAAAGTACAGACCCCAGTGATGATCAGCCAGACCTACCAGAGCTGCT
TCATCTTGAAGCAATGTGTCACCAGATGGGACCTCTCATTGATGAAAAGCTGGAAGATATTGATAGAAAA
CATTCAGAACTCTCAGAACTTAATGTGAAAGTGATGGAGGCCCTTTCCTTATATACCAAGTTAATGAACG
AAGATCCGATGTATTCCATGTATGCAAAGTTACAGAATCAGCCAGGCAGTGGTCCCACCATCCGCAAACC
CAGCCCTTCCTAGAAGGGCGAATTCGACCCAGCTTTCTTGTACAAAGTGGTGATAATTAATTAAGATAAA
CCCGCTGATCAGCCTCGACTGTGCCTTCTAGTTGCCAGCCATCTGTTGTTTGCCCCTCCCCCGTGCCTTC
CTTGACCCTGGAAGGTGCCACTCCCACTGTCCTTTCCTAATAAAATGAGGAAATTGCATCGCATTGTCTG
AGTAGGTGTCATTCTATTCTGGGGGGTGGGGTGGGGCAGGACAGCAAGGGGGAGGATTGGGAAGACAATA
GCAGGCATGCTGGGGATGCGGTGGGCTCTATGGCTTCTGAGGCGGAAAGAACCAGCTGGGGCTCTAGGGG
GTATCCCC
[124 nt withheld, positions 3236-3359]
C
[91 nt withheld, positions 3361-3451]
A
[49 nt withheld, positions 3453-3501]
CCTTTGACGTTGGAGTCCACGTTCTTT
[37 nt withheld, positions 3529-3565]
ACCCTATCTCGGTCTATTCTTTTGATTTATAAGGGATTTTGCCGATTTCGGCCTATTGGTTAAAAAATGA
GCTGATTTAACAAAAATTTAACGCGAATTAATTCTGTGGAATGTGTGTCAGTTAGGGTGTGGAAAGTCCC
CAGGCTCCCCAGCAGGCAGAAGTATGCAAAGCATGCATCTCAATTAGTCAGCAACCAGGTGTGGAAAGTC
CCCAGGCTCCCCAGCAGGCAGAAGTATGCAAAGCATGCATCTCAATTAGTCAGCAACCATAGTCCCGCCC
CTAACTCCGCCCATCCCGCCCCTAACTCCGCCCAGTTCCGCCCATTCTCCGCCCCATGGCTGACTAATTT
TTTTTATTTATGCAGAGGCCGAGGCCGCCTCTGCCTCTGAGCTATTCCAGAAGTAGTGAGGAGGCTTTTT
TGGAGGCCTAGGCTTTTGCAAAAAGCTCCCGGGAGCTTGTATATCCATTTTCGGATCTGATCAAGAGACA
GGATGAGGATCGTTTCGCATGATTGAACAAGATGGATTGCACGCAGGTTCTCCGGCCGCTTGGGTGGAGA
GGCTATTCGGCTATGACTGGGCACAACAGACAATCGGCTGCTCTGATGCCGCCGTGTTCCGGCTGTCAGC
GCAGGGGCGCCCGGTTCTTTTTGTCAAGACCGACCTGTCCGGTGCCCTGAATGAACTGCAGGACGAGGCA
GCGCGGCTATCGTGGCTGGCCACGACGGGCGTTCCTTGCGCAGCTGTGCTCGACGTTGTCACTGAAGCGG
GAAGGGACTGGCTGCTATTGGGCGAAGTGCCGGGGCAGGATCTCCTGTCATCTCACCTTGCTCCTGCCGA
GAAAGTATCCATCATGGCTGATGCAATGCGGCGGCTGCATACGCTTGATCCGGCTACCTGCCCATTCGAC
CACCAAGCGAAACATCGCATCGAGCGAGCACGTACTCGGATGGAAGCCGGTCTTGTCGATCAGGATGATC
TGGACGAAGAGCATCAGGGGCTCGCGCCAGCCGAACTGTTCGCCAGGCTCAAGGCGCGCATGCCCGACGG
CGAGGATCTCGTCGTGACCCATGGCGATGCCTGCTTGCCGAATATCATGGTGGAAAATGGCCGCTTTTCT
GGATTCATCGACTGTGGCCGGCTGGGTGTGGCGGACCGCTATCAGGACATAGCGTTGGCTACCCGTGATA
TTGCTGAAGAGCTTGGCGGCGAATGGGCTGACCGCTTCCTCGTGCTTTACGGTATCGCCGCTCCCGATTC
GCAGCGCATCGCCTTCTATCGCCTTCTTGACGAGTTCTTCTGAGCGGGACTCTGGGGTTCGAAATGACCG
ACCAAGCGACGCCCAACCTGCCATCACGAGATTTCGATTCCACCGCCGCCTTCTATGAAAGGTTGGGCTT
CGGAATCGTTTTCCGGGACGCCGGCTGGATGATCCTCCAGCGCGGGGATCTCATGCTGGAGTTCTTCGCC
CACCCCAACTTGTTTATTGCAGCTTATAATGGTTACAAATAAAGCAATAGCATCACAAATTTCACAAATA
AAGCATTTTTTTCACTGCATTCTAGTTGTGGTTTGTCCAAACTCATCAATGTATCTTATCATGTCTGTAT
ACCGTCGACCTCTAGCTAGAGCTTGGCGTAATCATGGTCATAGCTGTTTCCTGTGTGAAATTGTTATCCG
CTCACAATTCCACACAACATACGAGCCGGAAGCATAAAGTGTAAAGCCTGGGGTGCCTAATGAGTGAGCT
AACTCACATTAATTGCGTTGCGCTCACTGCCCGCTTTCCAGTCGGGAAACCTGTCGTGCCAGCTGCATTA
ATGAATCGGCCAACGCGCGGGGAGAGGCGGTTTGCGTATTGGGCGCTCTTCCGCTTCCTCGCTCACTGAC
TCGCTGCGCTCGGTCGTTCGGCTGCGGCGAGCGGTATCAGCTCACTCAAAGGCGGTAATACGGTTATCCA
CAGAATCAGGGGATAACGCAGGAAAGAACATGTGAGCAAAAGGCCAGCAAAAGGCCAGGAACCGTAAAAA
GGCCGCGTTGCTGGCGTTTTTCCATAGGCTCCGCCCCCCTGACGAGCATCACAAAAATCGACGCTCAAGT
CAGAGGTGGCGAAACCCGACAGGACTATAAAGATACCAGGCGTTTCCCCCTGGAAGCTCCCTCGTGCGCT
CTCCTGTTCCGACCCTGCCGCTTACCGGATACCTGTCCGCCTTTCTCCCTTCGGGAAGCGTGGCGCTTTC
TCATAGCTCACGCTGTAGGTATCTCAGTTCGGTGTAGGTCGTTCGCTCCAAGCTGGGCTGTGTGCACGAA
CCCCCCGTTCAGCCCGACCGCTGCGCCTTATCCGGTAACTATCGTCTTGAGTCCAACCCGGTAAGACACG
ACTTATCGCCACTGGCAGCAGCCACTGGTAACAGGATTAGCAGAGCGAGGTATGTAGGCGGTGCTACAGA
GTTCTTGAAGTGGTGGCCTAACTACGGCTACACTAGAAGAACAGTATTTGGTATCTGCGCTCTGCTGAAG
CCAGTTACCTTCGGAAAAAGAGTTGGTAGCTCTTGATCCGGCAAACAAACCACCGCTGGTAGCGGTGGTT
TTTTTGTTTGCAAGCAGCAGATTACGCGCAGAAAAAAAGGATCTCAAGAAGATCCTTTGATCTTTTCTAC
GGGGTCTGACGCTCAGTGGAACGAAAACTCACGTTAAGGGATTTTGGTCATGAGATTATCAAAAAGGATC
TTCACCTAGATCCTTTTAAATTAAAAATGAAGTTTTAAATCAATCTAAAGTATATATGAGTAAACTTGGT
CTGACAGTTACCAATGCTTAATCAGTGAGGCACCTATCTCAGCGATCTGTCTATTTCGTTCATCCATAGT
TGCCTGACTCCCCGTCGTGTAGATAACTACGATACGGGAGGGCTTACCATCTGGCCCCAGTGCTGCAATG
ATACCGCGAGACCCACGCTCACCGGCTCCAGATTTATCAGCAATAAACCAGCCAGCCGGAAGGGCCGAGC
GCAGAAGTGGTCCTGCAACTTTATCCGCCTCCATCCAGTCTATTAATTGTTGCCGGGAAGCTAGAGTAAG
TAGTTCGCCAGTTAATAGTTTGCGCAACGTTGTTGCCATTGCTACAGGCATCGTGGTGTCACGCTCGTCG
TTTGGTATGGCTTCATTCAGCTCCGGTTCCCAACGATCAAGGCGAGTTACATGATCCCCCATGTTGTGCA
AAAAAGCGGTTAGCTCCTTCGGTCCTCCGATCGTTGTCAGAAGTAAGTTGGCCGCAGTGTTATCACTCAT
GGTTATGGCAGCACTGCATAATTCTCTTACTGTCATGCCATCCGTAAGATGCTTTTCTGTGACTGGTGAG
TACTCAACCAAGTCATTCTGAGAATAGTGTATGCGGCGACCGAGTTGCTCTTGCCCGGCGTCAATACGGG
ATAATACCGCGCCACATAGCAGAACTTTAAAAGTGCTCATCATTGGAAAACGTTCTTCGGGGCGAAAACT
CTCAAGGATCTTACCGCTGTTGAGATCCAGTTCGATGTAACCCACTCGTGCACCCAACTGATCTTCAGCA
TCTTTTACTTTCACCAGCGTTTCTGGGTGAGCAAAAACAGGAAGGCAAAATGCCGCAAAAAAGGGAATAA
GGGCGACACGGAAATGTTGAATACTCATACTCTTCCTTTTTCAATATTATTGAAGCATTTATCAGGGTTA
TTGTCTCATGAGCGGATACATATTTGAATGTATTTAGAAAAATAAACAAATAGGGGTTCCGCGCACATTT
CCCCGAAAAGTGCCACCTGACGTC
Features (pLannotate 1.2.2; 23 found; start..end, strand, type, name):
     28..80      -  misc_feature   bom (fragment): basis of mobility region from pBR322
    235..614     +  enhancer       CMV enhancer: human cytomegalovirus immediate early enhancer
    615..818     +  promoter       CMV promoter: human cytomegalovirus (CMV) immediate early promoter
    814..847     +  LTR            5' LTR (truncated) (fragment): truncated 5' long terminal repeat (LTR) from HIV-1
    863..881     +  promoter       T7 promoter: promoter for bacteriophage T7 RNA polymerase
    905..1621    +  CDS            Cycle 3 GFP: Cycle 3 GFP (Crameri et al., 1996) mammalian codon-optimized
   1643..1667    +  protein_bind   attB1: mutant version of attB; recombination site for the Gateway® BP reaction BP Clonase™
   1679..2851    +  CDS            STAM (fragment) (sequence partly withheld): STAM1_HUMAN - Also known as STAM1. Experimental evidence at protein level: Swiss-Prot protein existence level 1. Involved in intracellular signal transduction mediated by cytokines and growth factors. Upon IL-2 and GM-CSL stimulation, it plays a role in signaling leading to DNA synthesis and MYC induction. May also play a role in T-cell development. Involved in down-regulation of receptor tyrosine kinase via multivesicular body (MVBs) when complexed with HGS (ESCRT-0 complex). The ESCRT-0 complex binds ubiquitin and acts as sorting machinery that recognizes ubiquitinated receptors and transfer
   2904..2928    -  protein_bind   attB2: mutant version of attB; recombination site for the Gateway® BP reaction BP Clonase™
   2966..3190    +  polyA_signal   bGH poly(A) signal: bovine growth hormone polyadenylation signal
   3194..3215    +  promoter       SV40 promoter (fragment): SV40 enhancer and early promoter
   3236..3664    +  rep_origin     f1 ori (sequence partly withheld): f1 bacteriophage origin of replication; arrow indicates direction of (+) strand synthesis
   3678..4007    +  promoter       SV40 promoter: SV40 enhancer and early promoter
   4074..4865    +  CDS            neo: KKA2_KLEPN - Also known as kan, nptII. Experimental evidence at protein level: Swiss-Prot protein existence level 1. Resistance to kanamycin, neomycin, paromomycin, ribostamycin, butirosin and gentamicin B. From Klebsiella pneumoniae.
   4889..5047    +  CDS            ble (fragment): BLE_KLEPN - Experimental evidence at protein level: Swiss-Prot protein existence level 1. Binding protein with a strong affinity to the bleomycin family of antibiotics. Binds to CL990; an antimitotic-antibiotic compound. From Klebsiella pneumoniae.
   5042..5163    +  polyA_signal   SV40 poly(A) signal: SV40 polyadenylation signal
   5236..5252    -  protein_bind   lac operator: The lac repressor binds to the lac operator to inhibit transcription in E. coli. This inhibition can be relieved by adding lactose or isopropyl-β-D-thiogalactopyranoside (IPTG). lac repressor encoded by lacI
   5260..5290    -  promoter       lac promoter: promoter for the E. coli lac operon
   5305..5326    -  protein_bind   CAP binding site: CAP binding activates transcription in the presence of cAMP. E. coli catabolite activator protein
   5339..5431    -  CDS            lacI (fragment): lac repressor; lacI; The lac repressor binds to the lac operator to inhibit transcription in E. coli. This inhibition can be relieved by adding lactose or isopropyl-β-D-thiogalactopyranoside (IPTG).
   5614..6202    -  rep_origin     ori: high-copy-number ColE1/pMB1/pBR322/pUC origin of replication
   6373..7233    -  CDS            AmpR: β-lactamase; bla; confers resistance to ampicillin, carbenicillin, and related antibiotics
   7234..7338    -  promoter       AmpR promoter: bla
