[The description below was written by a language model from this plasmid's Addgene catalogue record and pLannotate feature annotations shown in this document.]
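Description:
GFP-STAM1 is a mammalian expression plasmid built on the Gateway destination vector pDEST53, carrying human STAM1 (signal transducing adapter molecule 1) fused at its N terminus to Cycle 3 GFP. The insert was introduced by Gateway recombination, so the STAM coding region sits between attB1 and attB2 sites, directly downstream of the mammalian codon-optimized GFP open reading frame. Transcription of the fusion is driven by the human cytomegalovirus immediate early enhancer and promoter and terminated by the bovine growth hormone polyadenylation signal. A T7 promoter lies just upstream of GFP. The feature annotation labels the STAM coding sequence as a fragment relative to the reference protein, which fits the recorded insert size of about 1.2 kb, so the clone may not encode the longest STAM isoform. The record does not comment further on this.

In bacteria the 7.4 kb plasmid is maintained at high copy through a ColE1/pUC-type origin and selected with ampicillin via the β-lactamase gene; an f1 origin is also present. A separate cassette places the neomycin phosphotransferase gene under the SV40 early promoter with an SV40 polyadenylation signal, which in principle allows G418 selection of stably transfected mammalian cells. A few short annotated fragments (HIV-1 LTR, ble, lacI, bom) appear to be backbone remnants or partial sequence matches rather than functional elements.

STAM1 is a component of the ESCRT-0 complex, which recognises ubiquitinated receptors and sorts them into multivesicular bodies. The construct is intended for expressing fluorescently tagged STAM1 in mammalian cells, and it was deposited in connection with work on LRRK2-dependent tubulation and vesicle sorting from lysosomes.
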