Addgene plasmid #164628: GFP-STAM1
Purpose: Expresses STAM1 in mammalian cells with a GFP tag
Depositing lab: Mark Cookson. Depositing organization: National Institute on Aging (NIA). Publication: LRRK2 mediates tubulation and vesicle sorting from lysosomes. Bonet-Ponce L, Beilina A, Williamson CD, Lindberg E, Kluss JH, Saez-Atienzar S, Landeck N, Kumaran R, Mamais A, Bleck CKE, Li Y, Cookson MR. Sci Adv. 2020 Nov 11;6(46). pii: 6/46/eabb2454. doi: 10.1126/sciadv.abb2454. Print 2020 Nov. PubMed 33177079.
Backbone
  Vector backbone: pDEST53
  Backbone size w/o insert (bp): 7767
  Total vector size (bp): 7369
  Vector type: Mammalian Expression
Growth in bacteria
  Bacterial resistance: Ampicillin, 100 μg/mL
  Growth temperature: 37°C
  Growth strain: DH5alpha
  Copy number: High Copy
Gene/Insert
  Gene/Insert name: STAM1 (alt names: Signal transducing adapter molecule 1; STAM)
  Species: H. sapiens (human)
  Insert size (bp): 1208
  GenBank ID: BC030586.2
  Entrez Gene: STAM (a.k.a. STAM-1, STAM1)
  Promoter: CMV
  Tag / fusion protein: cycle 3 GFP (N terminal on insert)
  Cloning method: Gateway Cloning
  Sequencing primers: 5′ cctctttttgccaccaatc; 3′ ctaggaagggctgggtt
Terms and licenses: Academic/Nonprofit Terms; Industry Terms: Not Available to Industry
How to cite: GFP-STAM1 was a gift from Mark Cookson (Addgene plasmid # 164628 ; http://n2t.net/addgene:164628 ; RRID:Addgene_164628)
